Addgene plasmid #51489: pET3a-DJ1
Purpose: Inducible expression of human DJ1 in E.coli
Depositing lab: Michael J Fox Foundation MJFF. Depositing organization: Michael J Fox Foundation.
Backbone
  Vector backbone: pET3a
  Backbone manufacturer: EMD Millipore
  Backbone size w/o insert (bp): 4600
  Vector type: Bacterial Expression
Growth in bacteria
  Bacterial resistance: Ampicillin, 100 μg/mL
  Growth temperature: 37°C
  Growth strain: DH5alpha
  Copy number: Low Copy
Gene/Insert
  Gene/Insert name: DJ1
  Species: H. sapiens (human)
  Insert size (bp): 582
  Entrez Gene: PARK7 (a.k.a. DJ-1, DJ1, GATD2, HEL-S-67p)
  Promoter: T7
  Cloning method: Restriction Enzyme; 5′ cloning site NdeI (not destroyed); 3′ cloning site BamHI (not destroyed)
  Sequencing primers: 5′ T7; 3′ T7-Term
Resource information
  A portion of this plasmid was derived from a plasmid made by: Gene synthesized and cloned by Genewiz
Terms and licenses: Academic/Nonprofit Terms; Industry Terms
How to cite: pET3a-DJ1 was a gift from Michael J Fox Foundation MJFF (Addgene plasmid # 51489 ; http://n2t.net/addgene:51489 ; RRID:Addgene_51489)
