[The description below was written by a language model from this plasmid's Addgene catalogue record and pLannotate feature annotations shown in this document.]
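Description:
pET3a-DJ1 is a bacterial expression plasmid built on the pET3a backbone for inducible production of human DJ-1 (PARK7) in E. coli. The sequenced plasmid is about 5.2 kb. It replicates through a pBR322-type ColE1 origin accompanied by the bom mobility region and the rop gene, whose product holds copy number down, consistent with the low-copy designation in the record. Selection is by ampicillin through the β-lactamase gene under its own promoter. Two fragments of the tetracycline efflux gene and the tet promoter are also annotated. These are non-functional remnants of the pBR322 ancestor, interrupted by the expression cassette.

The payload is a synthesized human PARK7 coding sequence inserted between the NdeI and BamHI sites, both of which are retained. Transcription is driven by the bacteriophage T7 promoter, translation initiates from the efficient T7 gene 10 ribosome binding site, and the T7 terminator closes the unit. No lac operator or lacI gene is annotated, so inducibility depends on a host strain that supplies T7 RNA polymerase under regulated control; the recorded DH5alpha strain serves for propagation rather than expression. No affinity or epitope tag is annotated on the coding sequence. A short fragment resembling a T7 gene 10-derived sequence lies downstream of the insert, before the terminator, and appears to be residual vector sequence rather than a fusion partner. DJ-1 is a multifunctional redox-sensitive protein implicated in protection against oxidative stress and in neuroprotection, so this construct suits production of recombinant protein, although the record states only inducible expression as its purpose.
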