Features (pLannotate 1.2.2; 14 found; start..end, strand, type, name):
     63..81      +  promoter       T7 promoter: promoter for bacteriophage T7 RNA polymerase
    113..135     +  RBS            RBS: efficient ribosome binding site from bacteriophage T7 gene 10 (Olins and Rangwala, 1989)
    143..709     +  CDS            PARK7: PARK7_HUMAN - Experimental evidence at protein level: Swiss-Prot protein existence level 1. Multifunctional protein with controversial molecular function which plays an important role in cell protection against oxidative stress and cell death acting as oxidative stress sensor and redox- sensitive chaperone and protease (PubMed:17015834, PubMed:20304780, PubMed:18711745, PubMed:12796482, PubMed:19229105, PubMed:25416785, PubMed:26995087, PubMed:28993701). It is involved in neuroprotective mechanisms like the stabilization of NFE2L2 and PINK1 proteins, male fertility as a positive regulator of a
    723..772     +  CDS            SET1 (fragment): solubility-enhancement tag derived from T7 phage gene 10B
    780..827     +  terminator     T7 terminator: transcription terminator for bacteriophage T7 RNA polymerase
    853..1145    -  CDS            TcR (fragment): tetracycline efflux protein; tet; confers resistance to tetracycline
   1193..1221    -  promoter       tet promoter: E. coli promoter for tetracycline efflux protein gene
   1334..1438    +  promoter       AmpR promoter: bla
   1439..2299    +  CDS            AmpR: β-lactamase; bla; confers resistance to ampicillin, carbenicillin, and related antibiotics
   2470..3058    +  rep_origin     ori: high-copy-number ColE1/pMB1/pBR322/pUC origin of replication
   3244..3383    -  misc_feature   bom: basis of mobility region from pBR322
   3485..3676    -  CDS            rop: Rop protein, which maintains plasmids at low copy number; rop
   3693..4073    +  CDS            YPB1_ECOLX: Protein predicted: Swiss-Prot protein existence level 4. From Escherichia coli.
   4315..41      -  CDS            TcR (fragment) (across the origin): tetracycline efflux protein; tet; confers resistance to tetracycline
>Addgene plasmid #51489 | pET3a-DJ1 | addgene full sequence | sequence record 256986 | Addgene NGS Result
CGCCGGTGATGCCGGCCACGATGCGTCCGGCGTAGAGGATCGAGATCTCGATCCCGCGAAATTAATACGA
CTCACTATAGGGAGACCACAACGGTTTCCCTCTAGAAATAATTTTGTTTAACTTTAAGAAGGAGATATAC
ATATGGCAAGCAAGCGCGCACTGGTGATTCTGGCCAAGGGCGCCGAAGAGATGGAAACCGTGATCCCGGT
TGATGTGATGCGCCGCGCCGGTATTAAAGTGACCGTGGCAGGTCTGGCCGGCAAAGATCCGGTGCAGTGC
AGCCGCGATGTGGTGATTTGTCCGGATGCCAGCCTGGAAGATGCCAAAAAAGAGGGGCCGTATGATGTGG
TGGTTCTGCCGGGCGGCAATCTGGGTGCCCAGAATCTGAGCGAAAGCGCCGCCGTGAAGGAGATCCTGAA
AGAGCAGGAGAACCGCAAAGGCCTGATTGCCGCCATTTGTGCAGGCCCGACCGCACTGCTGGCCCATGAA
ATTGGCTTCGGTAGCAAGGTTACCACCCACCCGCTGGCCAAAGATAAGATGATGAACGGCGGCCACTACA
CCTACAGCGAAAACCGCGTGGAAAAAGATGGCCTGATTCTGACCAGCCGCGGTCCGGGTACCAGCTTTGA
ATTCGCCCTGGCAATCGTTGAGGCCCTGAACGGCAAAGAAGTGGCCGCCCAGGTGAAAGCCCCGCTGGTT
CTGAAAGACTAATAAGGATCCGGCTGCTAACAAAGCCCGAAAGGAAGCTGAGTTGGCTGCTGCCACCGCT
GAGCAATAACTAGCATAACCCCTTGGGGCCTCTAAACGGGTCTTGAGGGGTTTTTTGCTGAAAGGAGGAA
CTATATCCGGATATCCACAGGACGGGTGTGGTCGCCATGATCGCGTAGTCGATAGTGGCTCCAAGTAGCG
AAGCGAGCAGGACTGGGCGGCGGCCAAAGCGGTCGGACAGTGCTCCGAGAACGGGTGCGCATAGAAATTG
CATCAACGCATATAGCGCTAGCAGCACGCCATAGTGACTGGCGATGCTGTCGGAATGGACGATATCCCGC
AAGAGGCCCGGCAGTACCGGCATAACCAAGCCTATGCCTACAGCATCCAGGGTGACGGTGCCGAGGATGA
CGATGAGCGCATTGTTAGATTTCATACACGGTGCCTGACTGCGTTAGCAATTTAACTGTGATAAACTACC
GCATTAAAGCTTATCGATGATAAGCTGTCAAACATGAGAATTCTTGAAGACGAAAGGGCCTCGTGATACG
CCTATTTTTATAGGTTAATGTCATGATAATAATGGTTTCTTAGACGTCAGGTGGCACTTTTCGGGGAAAT
GTGCGCGGAACCCCTATTTGTTTATTTTTCTAAATACATTCAAATATGTATCCGCTCATGAGACAATAAC
CCTGATAAATGCTTCAATAATATTGAAAAAGGAAGAGTATGAGTATTCAACATTTCCGTGTCGCCCTTAT
TCCCTTTTTTGCGGCATTTTGCCTTCCTGTTTTTGCTCACCCAGAAACGCTGGTGAAAGTAAAAGATGCT
GAAGATCAGTTGGGTGCACGAGTGGGTTACATCGAACTGGATCTCAACAGCGGTAAGATCCTTGAGAGTT
TTCGCCCCGAAGAACGTTTTCCAATGATGAGCACTTTTAAAGTTCTGCTATGTGGCGCGGTATTATCCCG
TGTTGACGCCGGGCAAGAGCAACTCGGTCGCCGCATACACTATTCTCAGAATGACTTGGTTGAGTACTCA
CCAGTCACAGAAAAGCATCTTACGGATGGCATGACAGTAAGAGAATTATGCAGTGCTGCCATAACCATGA
GTGATAACACTGCGGCCAACTTACTTCTGACAACGATCGGAGGACCGAAGGAGCTAACCGCTTTTTTGCA
CAACATGGGGGATCATGTAACTCGCCTTGATCGTTGGGAACCGGAGCTGAATGAAGCCATACCAAACGAC
GAGCGTGACACCACGATGCCTGCAGCAATGGCAACAACGTTGCGCAAACTATTAACTGGCGAACTACTTA
CTCTAGCTTCCCGGCAACAATTAATAGACTGGATGGAGGCGGATAAAGTTGCAGGACCACTTCTGCGCTC
GGCCCTTCCGGCTGGCTGGTTTATTGCTGATAAATCTGGAGCCGGTGAGCGTGGGTCTCGCGGTATCATT
GCAGCACTGGGGCCAGATGGTAAGCCCTCCCGTATCGTAGTTATCTACACGACGGGGAGTCAGGCAACTA
TGGATGAACGAAATAGACAGATCGCTGAGATAGGTGCCTCACTGATTAAGCATTGGTAACTGTCAGACCA
AGTTTACTCATATATACTTTAGATTGATTTAAAACTTCATTTTTAATTTAAAAGGATCTAGGTGAAGATC
CTTTTTGATAATCTCATGACCAAAATCCCTTAACGTGAGTTTTCGTTCCACTGAGCGTCAGACCCCGTAG
AAAAGATCAAAGGATCTTCTTGAGATCCTTTTTTTCTGCGCGTAATCTGCTGCTTGCAAACAAAAAAACC
ACCGCTACCAGCGGTGGTTTGTTTGCCGGATCAAGAGCTACCAACTCTTTTTCCGAAGGTAACTGGCTTC
AGCAGAGCGCAGATACCAAATACTGTCCTTCTAGTGTAGCCGTAGTTAGGCCACCACTTCAAGAACTCTG
TAGCACCGCCTACATACCTCGCTCTGCTAATCCTGTTACCAGTGGCTGCTGCCAGTGGCGATAAGTCGTG
TCTTACCGGGTTGGACTCAAGACGATAGTTACCGGATAAGGCGCAGCGGTCGGGCTGAACGGGGGGTTCG
TGCACACAGCCCAGCTTGGAGCGAACGACCTACACCGAACTGAGATACCTACAGCGTGAGCTATGAGAAA
GCGCCACGCTTCCCGAAGGGAGAAAGGCGGACAGGTATCCGGTAAGCGGCAGGGTCGGAACAGGAGAGCG
CACGAGGGAGCTTCCAGGGGGAAACGCCTGGTATCTTTATAGTCCTGTCGGGTTTCGCCACCTCTGACTT
GAGCGTCGATTTTTGTGATGCTCGTCAGGGGGGCGGAGCCTATGGAAAAACGCCAGCAACGCGGCCTTTT
TACGGTTCCTGGCCTTTTGCTGGCCTTTTGCTCACATGTTCTTTCCTGCGTTATCCCCTGATTCTGTGGA
TAACCGTATTACCGCCTTTGAGTGAGCTGATACCGCTCGCCGCAGCCGAACGACCGAGCGCAGCGAGTCA
GTGAGCGAGGAAGCGGAAGAGCGCCTGATGCGGTATTTTCTCCTTACGCATCTGTGCGGTATTTCACACC
GCAATGGTGCACTCTCAGTACAATCTGCTCTGATGCCGCATAGTTAAGCCAGTATACACTCCGCTATCGC
TACGTGACTGGGTCATGGCTGCGCCCCGACACCCGCCAACACCCGCTGACGCGCCCTGACGGGCTTGTCT
GCTCCCGGCATCCGCTTACAGACAAGCTGTGACCGTCTCCGGGAGCTGCATGTGTCAGAGGTTTTCACCG
TCATCACCGAAACGCGCGAGGCAGCTGCGGTAAAGCTCATCAGCGTGGTCGTGAAGCGATTCACAGATGT
CTGCCTGTTCATCCGCGTCCAGCTCGTTGAGTTTCTCCAGAAGCGTTAATGTCTGGCTTCTGATAAAGCG
GGCCATGTTAAGGGCGGTTTTTTCCTGTTTGGTCACTGATGCCTCCGTGTAAGGGGGATTTCTGTTCATG
GGGGTAATGATACCGATGAAACGAGAGAGGATGCTCACGATACGGGTTACTGATGATGAACATGCCCGGT
TACTGGAACGTTGTGAGGGTAAACAACTGGCGGTATGGATGCGGCGGGACCAGAGAAAAATCACTCAGGG
TCAATGCCAGCGCTTCGTTAATACAGATGTAGGTGTTCCACAGGGTAGCCAGCAGCATCCTGCGATGCAG
ATCCGGAACATAATGGTGCAGGGCGCTGACTTCCGCGTTTCCAGACTTTACGAAACACGGAAACCGAAGA
CCATTCATGTTGTTGCTCAGGTCGCAGACGTTTTGCAGCAGCAGTCGCTTCACGTTCGCTCGCGTATCGG
TGATTCATTCTGCTAACCAGTAAGGCAACCCCGCCAGCCTAGCCGGGTCCTCAACGACAGGAGCACGATC
ATGCGCACCCGTGGCCAGGACCCAACGCTGCCCGAGATGCGCCGCGTGCGGCTGCTGGAGATGGCGGACG
CGATGGATATGTTCTGCCAAGGGTTGGTTTGCGCATTCACAGTTCTCCGCAAGAATTGATTGGCTCCAAT
TCTTGGAGTGGTGAATCCGTTAGCGAGGTGCCGCCGGCTTCCATTCAGGTCGAGGTGGCCCGGCTCCATG
CACCGCGACGCAACGCGGGGAGGCAGACAAGGTATAGGGCGGCGCCTACAATCCATGCCAACCCGTTCCA
TGTGCTCGCCGAGGCGGCATAAATCGCCGTGACGATCAGCGGTCCAATGATCGAAGTTAGGCTGGTAAGA
GCCGCGAGCGATCCTTGAAGCTGTCCCTGATGGTCGTCATCTACCTGCCTGGACAGCATGGCCTGCAACG
CGGGCATCCCGATGCCGCCGGAAGCGAGAAGAATCATAATGGGGAAGGCCATCCAGCCTCGCGTCGCGAA
CGCCAGCAAGACGTAGCCCAGCGCGTCGGCCGCCATGCCGGCGATAATGGCCTGCTTCTCGCCGAAACGT
TTGGTGGCGGGACCAGTGACGAAGGCTTGAGCGAGGGCGTGCAAGATTCCGAATACCGCAAGCGACAGGC
CGATCATCGTCGCGCTCCAGCGAAAGCGGTCCTCGCCGAAAATGACCCAGAGCGCTGCCGGCACCTGTCC
TACGAGTTGCATGATAAAGAAGACAGTCATAAGTGCGGCGACGATAGTCATGCCCCGCGCCCACCGGAAG
GAGCTGACTGGGTTGAAGGCTCTCAAGGGCATCGGTCGACGCTCTCCCTTATGCGACTCCTGCATTAGGA
AGCAGCCCAGTAGTAGGTTGAGGCCGTTGAGCACCGCCGCCGCAAGGAATGGTGCATGCAAGGAGATGGC
GCCCAACAGTCCCCCGGCCACGGGGCCTGCCACCATACCCACGCCGAAACAAGCGCTCATGAGCCCGAAG
TGGCGAGCCCGATCTTCCCCATCGGTGATGTCGGCGATATAGGCGCCAGCAACCGCACCTGTGG
