>Addgene plasmid #51489 | pET3a-DJ1 | addgene partial sequence | sequence record 80324 | T7 5'-TAATACGACTCACTATAGGG-3'
ATTTTGTTTACTTTAAGAAGGAGATATACATATGGCAAGCAAGCGCGCACTGGTGATTCTGGCCAAGGGC
GCCGAAGAGATGGAAACCGTGATCCCGGTTGATGTGATGCGCCGCGCCGGTATTAAAGTGACCGTGGCAG
GTCTGGCCGGCAAAGATCCGGTGCAGTGCAGCCGCGATGTGGTGATTTGTCCGGATGCCAGCCTGGAAGA
TGCCAAAAAAGAGGGGCCGTATGATGTGGTGGTTCTGCCGGGCGGCAATCTGGGTGCCCAGAATCTGAGC
GAAAGCGCCGCCGTGAAGGAGATCCTGAAAGAGCAGGAGAACCGCAAAGGCCTGATTGCCGCCATTTGTG
CAGGCCCGACCGCACTGCTGGCCCATGAAATTGGCTTCGGTAGCAAGGTTACCACCCACCCGCTGGCCAA
AGATAAGATGATGAACGGCGGCCACTACACCTACAGCGAAAACCGCGTGGAAAAAGATGGCCTGATTCTG
ACCAGCCGCGGTCCGGGTACCAGCTTTGAATTCGCCCTGGCAATCGTTGAGGCCCTGAACGGCAAAGAAG
TGGCCGCCCAGGTGAAAGCCCCGCTGGTTCTGAAAGACTAATAAGGATCCGGCTGCTAACAAAGCCCGAA
AGGAAGCTGAGTTGGCTGCTGCCACCGCTGAGCAATAACTAGCATAACCCCTTGGGGCCTCTAAACGGGT
CTTGAGGGGTTTTTTGCTGAAAGGAGGAACTATATCCGGATATCCACAGGACGGGTGTGGTCGCCATGAT
CGCGTAGTCGATAGTGGCTCCAAGTAGCGAAGCGAGCAGGACTGGGCGGCGGCCAAAGCGGTCGGACAGT
GCTCCGAGAACGGGTGCGCATAGAAATTGCATCAACGCATATAGCGCTAGCAGCACGCCATAGTGACTGG
CGATGCTGTCG
